Addgene plasmid #194402: pCMV-ADARcd-YTHD422N
Purpose: ADAR1 catalytic domain E488Q fused to YTHD422N
Depositing lab: Kate Meyer. Depositing organization: Duke University. Publication: Improved Methods for Deamination-Based m(6)A Detection. Zhu H, Yin X, Holley CL, Meyer KD. Front Cell Dev Biol. 2022 Apr 27;10:888279. doi: 10.3389/fcell.2022.888279. eCollection 2022. PubMed 35573664.
Backbone
  Vector backbone: pCMV
  Total vector size (bp): 5158
  Vector type: Mammalian Expression
Growth in bacteria
  Bacterial resistance: Ampicillin, 100 μg/mL
  Growth temperature: 37°C
  Growth strain: DH5alpha
  Copy number: Unknown
Gene/Insert
  Gene/Insert name: ADARcd fused to YTHD422N
  Species: H. sapiens (human)
  Mutation: D422N mutation in the YTH domain to enhance m6A binding
  Entrez Gene: ADAR (a.k.a. ADAR1, AGS6, DRADA, DSH, DSRAD, G1P1, IFI-4, IFI4, K88DSRBP, P136)
  Tag / fusion protein: ADARcd-YTHD422N-HA
Terms and licenses: Academic/Nonprofit Terms; Industry Terms: Not Available to Industry
How to cite: pCMV-ADARcd-YTHD422N was a gift from Kate Meyer (Addgene plasmid # 194402 ; http://n2t.net/addgene:194402 ; RRID:Addgene_194402)
