[The description below was written by a language model from this plasmid's Addgene catalogue record and pLannotate feature annotations shown in this document.]
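Description:
pCMV-ADARcd-YTHD422N is a mammalian expression plasmid built on a pCMV backbone. It encodes a fusion of an ADAR adenosine deaminase catalytic domain to an m6A-binding YTH domain, with an HA tag at the end of the fusion (ADARcd-YTHD422N-HA). It is propagated in E. coli through a high-copy ColE1/pUC-type origin and selected with ampicillin via the AmpR (β-lactamase) cassette. No mammalian selection marker is annotated; only a short SV40 promoter fragment and remnants of lac regulatory and cloning-site sequence lie between the expression cassette and the origin. The catalogue lists the plasmid as 5,158 bp, while the sequenced record is 5,246 nt.

Expression is driven by the CMV immediate-early enhancer and promoter and terminated by the bovine growth hormone polyadenylation signal. A T7 promoter just upstream of the coding region would allow in vitro transcription. The catalogue describes the deaminase as the human ADAR1 catalytic domain carrying the E488Q mutation. However, the automated annotation matches this roughly 1.2 kb segment to a fragment of Adarb1 (ADAR2, rat entry), so the record is not internally consistent on which ADAR paralogue is present. The downstream segment of about 600 bp is annotated as a fragment of human YTHDF2 and corresponds to the YTH domain. It bears the D422N substitution, which the record says enhances m6A binding.

In this design the YTH domain recruits the deaminase to m6A-modified RNA, so that nearby adenosines are converted to inosine and can be read out by sequencing. The plasmid comes from work on improved deamination-based m6A detection methods.
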