Features (pLannotate 1.2.2; 16 found; start..end, strand, type, name):
    132..335     +  promoter       CMV promoter: human cytomegalovirus (CMV) immediate early promoter
    377..395     +  promoter       T7 promoter: promoter for bacteriophage T7 RNA polymerase
    412..1602    +  CDS            Adarb1 (fragment): RED1_RAT - Also known as Red1. Experimental evidence at protein level: Swiss-Prot protein existence level 1. Catalyzes the hydrolytic deamination of adenosine to inosine in double-stranded RNA (dsRNA) referred to as A-to-I RNA editing. This may affect gene expression and function in a number of ways that include mRNA translation by changing codons and hence the amino acid sequence of proteins; pre-mRNA splicing by altering splice site recognition sequences; RNA stability by changing sequences involved in nuclease recognition; genetic stability in the case of RNA virus genomes by changing seque
   1636..2232    +  CDS            YTHDF2 (fragment): YTHD2_HUMAN - Also known as HGRG8 From Homo sapiens (Human).
   2307..2531    +  polyA_signal   bGH poly(A) signal: bovine growth hormone polyadenylation signal
   2535..2556    +  promoter       SV40 promoter (fragment): SV40 enhancer and early promoter
   2561..2577    +  misc_feature   MCS (fragment): pBluescript multiple cloning site
   2626..2642    -  protein_bind   lac operator: The lac repressor binds to the lac operator to inhibit transcription in E. coli. This inhibition can be relieved by adding lactose or isopropyl-β-D-thiogalactopyranoside (IPTG). lac repressor encoded by lacI
   2650..2680    -  promoter       lac promoter: promoter for the E. coli lac operon
   2695..2716    -  protein_bind   CAP binding site: CAP binding activates transcription in the presence of cAMP. E. coli catabolite activator protein
   2729..2821    -  CDS            lacI (fragment): lac repressor; lacI; The lac repressor binds to the lac operator to inhibit transcription in E. coli. This inhibition can be relieved by adding lactose or isopropyl-β-D-thiogalactopyranoside (IPTG).
   3004..3592    -  rep_origin     ori: high-copy-number ColE1/pMB1/pBR322/pUC origin of replication
   3763..4623    -  CDS            AmpR: β-lactamase; bla; confers resistance to ampicillin, carbenicillin, and related antibiotics
   4624..4728    -  promoter       AmpR promoter: bla
   4799..4843    -  misc_feature   bom (fragment): basis of mobility region from pBR322
   4998..131     +  enhancer       CMV enhancer (across the origin): human cytomegalovirus immediate early enhancer
>Addgene plasmid #194402 | pCMV-ADARcd-YTHD422N | addgene full sequence | sequence record 382434 | Addgene NGS Result
ATATGCCAAGTACGCCCCCTATTGACGTCAATGACGGTAAATGGCCCGCCTGGCATTATGCCCAGTACAT
GACCTTATGGGACTTTCCTACTTGGCAGTACATCTACGTATTAGTCATCGCTATTACCATGGTGATGCGG
TTTTGGCAGTACATCAATGGGCGTGGATAGCGGTTTGACTCACGGGGATTTCCAAGTCTCCACCCCATTG
ACGTCAATGGGAGTTTGTTTTGGCACCAAAATCAACGGGACTTTCCAAAATGTCGTAACAACTCCGCCCC
ATTGACGCAAATGGGCGGTAGGCGTGTACGGTGGGAGGTCTATATAAGCAGAGCTGGTTTAGTGAACCGT
CAGATCCGCTAGAGATCCGCGGCCGCTAATACGACTCACTATAGGGAGAGCCGCCACCATGCCATCTCGC
CAGCCTATTCCCAGTGAGGGTCTTCAGCTGCATTTACCGCAGGTTTTAGCTGACGCTGTCTCACGCCTGG
TCCTGGGTAAGTTTGGTGACCTGACCGACAACTTCTCCTCCCCTCACGCTCGCAGAAAAGTGCTGGCTGG
AGTCGTCATGACAACAGGCACAGATGTTAAAGATGCCAAGGTGATAAGTGTTTCTACAGGAACAAAATGT
ATTAATGGTGAATACATGAGTGATCGTGGCCTTGCATTAAATGACTGCCATGCAGAAATAATATCTCGGA
GATCCTTGCTCAGATTTCTTTATACACAACTTGAGCTTTACTTAAATAACAAAGATGATCAAAAAAGATC
CATCTTTCAGAAATCAGAGCGAGGGGGGTTTAGGCTGAAGGAGAATGTCCAGTTTCATCTGTACATCAGC
ACCTCTCCCTGTGGAGATGCCAGAATCTTCTCACCACATGAGCCAATCCTGGAAGAACCAGCAGATAGAC
ACCCAAATCGTAAAGCAAGAGGACAGCTACGGACCAAAATAGAGTCTGGTCAGGGGACGATTCCAGTGCG
CTCCAATGCGAGCATCCAAACGTGGGACGGGGTGCTGCAAGGGGAGCGGCTGCTCACCATGTCCTGCAGT
GACAAGATTGCACGCTGGAACGTGGTGGGCATCCAGGGATCCCTGCTCAGCATTTTCGTGGAGCCCATTT
ACTTCTCGAGCATCATCCTGGGCAGCCTTTACCACGGGGACCACCTTTCCAGGGCCATGTACCAGCGGAT
CTCCAACATAGAGGACCTGCCACCTCTCTACACCCTCAACAAGCCTTTGCTCAGTGGCATCAGCAATGCA
GAAGCACGGCAGCCAGGGAAGGCCCCCAACTTCAGTGTCAACTGGACGGTAGGCGACTCCGCTATTGAGG
TCATCAACGCCACGACTGGGAAGGATGAGCTGGGCCGCGCGTCCCGCCTGTGTAAGCACGCGTTGTACTG
TCGCTGGATGCGTGTGCACGGCAAGGTTCCCTCCCACTTACTACGCTCCAAGATTACCAAACCCAACGTG
TACCATGAGTCCAAGCTGGCGGCAAAGGAGTACCAGGCCGCCAAGGCGCGTCTGTTCACAGCCTTCATCA
AGGCGGGGCTGGGGGCCTGGGTGGAGAAGCCCACCGAGCAGGACCAGTTCTCACTCACGCCCAGCGGCAG
CGAGACTCCCGGGACCTCAGAGTCCGCCACACCAGAACCCCACCCAGTGTTGGAGAAGCTTCGGTCCATT
AATAACTATAACCCCAAAGATTTTGACTGGAATCTGAAACATGGCCGGGTTTTCATCATTAAGAGCTACT
CTGAGGACAATATTCACCGTTCCATTAAGTATAATATTTGGTGCAGCACAGAGCATGGTAACAAGAGACT
GGATGCTGCTTATCGTTCCATGAACGGGAAAGGCCCCGTTTACTTACTTTTCAGTGTCAACGGCAGTGGA
CACTTCTGTGGCGTGGCAGAAATGAAATCTGCTGTGGACTACAACACATGTGCAGGTGTGTGGTCCCAGG
ACAAATGGAAGGGTCGTTTTGATGTCAGGTGGATTTTTGTGAAGGACGTTCCCAATAGCCAACTGCGACA
CATTCGCCTAGAGAACAACGAGAATAAACCAGTGACCAACTCTAGGGACACTCAGGAAGTGCCTCTGGAA
AAGGCTAAGCAGGTGTTGAAAATTATAGCCAGCTACAAGCACACCACTTCCATTTTTGATGACTTCTCAC
ACTATGAGAAACGCCAAGAGGAAGAAGAAAGTGTTAAAAAGGAACGTCAAGGTCGTGGGAAACTCGAGTA
CCCCTACGACGTGCCCGACTACGCCTGAGTTTAAACCCGAAACTTAAACCCGCTGATCAGCCTCGACTGT
GCCTTCTAGTTGCCAGCCATCTGTTGTTTGCCCCTCCCCCGTGCCTTCCTTGACCCTGGAAGGTGCCACT
CCCACTGTCCTTTCCTAATAAAATGAGGAAATTGCATCGCATTGTCTGAGTAGGTGTCATTCTATTCTGG
GGGGTGGGGTGGGGCAGGACAGCAAGGGGGAGGATTGGGAAGACAATAGCAGGCATGCTGGGGATGCGGT
GGGCTCTATGGCTTCTGAGGCGGAAAGAACCAGCTGGGGCTCGATACCGTCGACCTCTAGCTAGAGCTTG
GCGTAATCATGGTCATAGCTGTTTCCTGTGTGAAATTGTTATCCGCTCACAATTCCACACAACATACGAG
CCGGAAGCATAAAGTGTAAAGCCTAGGGTGCCTAATGAGTGAGCTAACTCACATTAATTGCGTTGCGCTC
ACTGCCCGCTTTCCAGTCGGGAAACCTGTCGTGCCAGCTGCATTAATGAATCGGCCAACGCGCGGGGAGA
GGCGGTTTGCGTATTGGGCGCTCTTCCGCTTCCTCGCTCACTGACTCGCTGCGCTCGGTCGTTCGGCTGC
GGCGAGCGGTATCAGCTCACTCAAAGGCGGTAATACGGTTATCCACAGAATCAGGGGATAACGCAGGAAA
GAACATGTGAGCAAAAGGCCAGCAAAAGGCCAGGAACCGTAAAAAGGCCGCGTTGCTGGCGTTTTTCCAT
AGGCTCCGCCCCCCTGACGAGCATCACAAAAATCGACGCTCAAGTCAGAGGTGGCGAAACCCGACAGGAC
TATAAAGATACCAGGCGTTTCCCCCTGGAAGCTCCCTCGTGCGCTCTCCTGTTCCGACCCTGCCGCTTAC
CGGATACCTGTCCGCCTTTCTCCCTTCGGGAAGCGTGGCGCTTTCTCATAGCTCACGCTGTAGGTATCTC
AGTTCGGTGTAGGTCGTTCGCTCCAAGCTGGGCTGTGTGCACGAACCCCCCGTTCAGCCCGACCGCTGCG
CCTTATCCGGTAACTATCGTCTTGAGTCCAACCCGGTAAGACACGACTTATCGCCACTGGCAGCAGCCAC
TGGTAACAGGATTAGCAGAGCGAGGTATGTAGGCGGTGCTACAGAGTTCTTGAAGTGGTGGCCTAACTAC
GGCTACACTAGAAGAACAGTATTTGGTATCTGCGCTCTGCTGAAGCCAGTTACCTTCGGAAAAAGAGTTG
GTAGCTCTTGATCCGGCAAACAAACCACCGCTGGTAGCGGTGGTTTTTTTGTTTGCAAGCAGCAGATTAC
GCGCAGAAAAAAAGGATCTCAAGAAGATCCTTTGATCTTTTCTACGGGGTCTGACGCTCAGTGGAACGAA
AACTCACGTTAAGGGATTTTGGTCATGAGATTATCAAAAAGGATCTTCACCTAGATCCTTTTAAATTAAA
AATGAAGTTTTAAATCAATCTAAAGTATATATGAGTAAACTTGGTCTGACAGTTACCAATGCTTAATCAG
TGAGGCACCTATCTCAGCGATCTGTCTATTTCGTTCATCCATAGTTGCCTGACTCCCCGTCGTGTAGATA
ACTACGATACGGGAGGGCTTACCATCTGGCCCCAGTGCTGCAATGATACCGCGAGACCCACGCTCACCGG
CTCCAGATTTATCAGCAATAAACCAGCCAGCCGGAAGGGCCGAGCGCAGAAGTGGTCCTGCAACTTTATC
CGCCTCCATCCAGTCTATTAATTGTTGCCGGGAAGCTAGAGTAAGTAGTTCGCCAGTTAATAGTTTGCGC
AACGTTGTTGCCATTGCTACAGGCATCGTGGTGTCACGCTCGTCGTTTGGTATGGCTTCATTCAGCTCCG
GTTCCCAACGATCAAGGCGAGTTACATGATCCCCCATGTTGTGCAAAAAAGCGGTTAGCTCCTTCGGTCC
TCCGATCGTTGTCAGAAGTAAGTTGGCCGCAGTGTTATCACTCATGGTTATGGCAGCACTGCATAATTCT
CTTACTGTCATGCCATCCGTAAGATGCTTTTCTGTGACTGGTGAGTACTCAACCAAGTCATTCTGAGAAT
AGTGTATGCGGCGACCGAGTTGCTCTTGCCCGGCGTCAATACGGGATAATACCGCGCCACATAGCAGAAC
TTTAAAAGTGCTCATCATTGGAAAACGTTCTTCGGGGCGAAAACTCTCAAGGATCTTACCGCTGTTGAGA
TCCAGTTCGATGTAACCCACTCGTGCACCCAACTGATCTTCAGCATCTTTTACTTTCACCAGCGTTTCTG
GGTGAGCAAAAACAGGAAGGCAAAATGCCGCAAAAAAGGGAATAAGGGCGACACGGAAATGTTGAATACT
CATACTCTTCCTTTTTCAATATTATTGAAGCATTTATCAGGGTTATTGTCTCATGAGCGGATACATATTT
GAATGTATTTAGAAAAATAAACAAATAGGGGTTCCGCGCACATTTCCCCGAAAAGTGCCACCTGACGTCG
ACGGATCGGGAGATCGATCTCCCGATCCCCTAGGGTCGACTCTCAGTACAATCTGCTCTGATGCCGCATA
GTTAAGCCAGTATCTGCTCCCTGCTTGTGTGTTGGAGGTCGCTGAGTAGTGCGCGAGCAAAATTTAAGCT
ACAACAAGGCAAGGCTTGACCGACAATTGCATGAAGAATCTGCTTAGGGTTAGGCGTTTTGCGCTGCTTC
GCGATGTACGGGCCAGATATACGCGTTGACATTGATTATTGACTAGTTATTAATAGTAATCAATTACGGG
GTCATTAGTTCATAGCCCATATATGGAGTTCCGCGTTACATAACTTACGGTAAATGGCCCGCCTGGCTGA
CCGCCCAACGACCCCCGCCCATTGACGTCAATAATGACGTATGTTCCCATAGTAACGCCAATAGGGACTT
TCCATTGACGTCAATGGGTGGAGTATTTACGGTAAACTGCCCACTTGGCAGTACATCAAGTGTATC
